>Addgene plasmid #39411 | TAL2053 | depositor partial sequence | sequence record 49713 | TAL2053 sequence 1436 bps
GAACCTGACCCCAGACCAGGTAGTCGCAATCGCGAACAATAATGGGGGAAAGCAAGCCCTGGAAACCGTG
CAAAGGTTGTTGCCGGTCCTTTGTCAAGACCACGGCCTTACACCGGAGCAAGTCGTGGCCATTGCAAGCA
ACATCGGTGGCAAACAGGCTCTTGAGACGGTTCAGAGACTTCTCCCAGTTCTCTGTCAAGCCCACGGGCT
GACTCCCGATCAAGTTGTAGCGATTGCGTCGAACATTGGAGGGAAACAAGCATTGGAGACTGTCCAACGG
CTCCTTCCCGTGTTGTGTCAAGCCCACGGTTTGACGCCTGCACAAGTGGTCGCCATCGCCAGCCATGATG
GCGGTAAGCAGGCGCTGGAAACAGTACAGCGCCTGCTGCCTGTACTGTGCCAGGATCATGGACTGACCCC
AGACCAGGTAGTCGCAATCGCGTCAAACGGAGGGGGAAAGCAAGCCCTGGAAACCGTGCAAAGGTTGTTG
CCGGTCCTTTGTCAAGACCACGGCCTTACACCGGAGCAAGTCGTGGCCATTGCAAGCAATGGGGGTGGCA
AACAGGCTCTTGAGACGGTTCAGAGACTTCTCCCAGTTCTCTGTCAAGCCCACGGGCTGACTCCCGATCA
AGTTGTAGCGATTGCGAATAACAATGGAGGGAAACAAGCATTGGAGACTGTCCAACGGCTCCTTCCCGTG
TTGTGTCAAGCCCACGGTTTGACGCCTGCACAAGTGGTCGCCATCGCCTCGAATGGCGGCGGTAAGCAGG
CGCTGGAAACAGTACAGCGCCTGCTGCCTGTACTGTGCCAGGATCATGGACTGACCCCAGACCAGGTAGT
CGCAATCGCGAACAATAATGGGGGAAAGCAAGCCCTGGAAACCGTGCAAAGGTTGTTGCCGGTCCTTTGT
CAAGACCACGGCCTTACACCGGAGCAAGTCGTGGCCATTGCAAATAATAACGGTGGCAAACAGGCTCTTG
AGACGGTTCAGAGACTTCTCCCAGTTCTCTGTCAAGCCCACGGGCTGACTCCCGATCAAGTTGTAGCGAT
TGCGTCGCATGACGGAGGGAAACAAGCATTGGAGACTGTCCAACGGCTCCTTCCCGTGTTGTGTCAAGCC
CACGGTTTGACGCCTGCACAAGTGGTCGCCATCGCCAGCCATGATGGCGGTAAGCAGGCGCTGGAAACAG
TACAGCGCCTGCTGCCTGTACTGTGCCAGGATCATGGACTGACCCCAGACCAGGTAGTCGCAATCGCGAA
CAATAATGGGGGAAAGCAAGCCCTGGAAACCGTGCAAAGGTTGTTGCCGGTCCTTTGTCAAGACCACGGC
CTTACACCGGAGCAAGTCGTGGCCATTGCAAGCAATGGGGGTGGCAAACAGGCTCTTGAGACGGTTCAGA
GACTTCTCCCAGTTCTCTGTCAAGCCCACGGGCTGA
