>Addgene plasmid #39411 | TAL2053 | addgene partial sequence | sequence record 52636 | JDS-TALEN-F 5'-TAGGGGTCGGTAAACAGTGG-3'
ACTGTGGCGGGTGAGCTTAGGGGGCCTCCGCTCCAGCTCGACACCGGGCAGCTGCTGAAGATCGCGAAGA
GAGGGGGAGTAACAGCGGTAGAGGCAGTGCACGCCTGGCGCAATGCGCTCACCGGGGCCCCCTTGAACCT
GACCCCAGACCAGGTAGTCGCAATCGCGAACAATAATGGGGGAAAGCAAGCCCTGGAAACCGTGCAAAGG
TTGTTGCCGGTCCTTTGTCAAGACCACGGCCTTACACCGGAGCAAGTCGTGGCCATTGCAAGCAACATCG
GTGGCAAACAGGCTCTTGAGACGGTTCAGAGACTTCTCCCAGTTCTCTGTCAAGCCCACGGGCTGACTCC
CGATCAAGTTGTAGCGATTGCGTCGAACATTGGAGGGAAACAAGCATTGGAGACTGTCCAACGGCTCCTT
CCCGTGTTGTGTCAAGCCCACGGTTTGACGCCTGCACAAGTGGTCGCCATCGCCAGCCATGATGGCGGTA
AGCAGGCGCTGGAAACAGTACAGCGCCTGCTGCCTGTACTGTGCCAGGATCATGGACTGACCCCAGACCA
GGTAGTCGCAATCGCGTCAAACGGAGGGGGAAAGCAAGCCCTGGAAACCGTGCAAAGGTTGTTGCCGGTC
CTTTGTCAAGACCACGGCCTTACACCGGAGCAAGTCGTGGCCATTGCAAGCAATGGGGGTGGCAAACAGG
CTCTTGAGACGGTTCAGAGACTTCTCCCAGTTCTCTGTCAAGCCCACGGGCTGACTCCCGATCAAGTTGT
AGCGATTGCGAATAACAATGGAGGGAAACAAGCATTGGAGACTGTCCAACGGCTCCTTCCCGTG
