[The description below was written by a language model from this plasmid's Addgene catalogue record.]
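Description:
TAL2053 is a mammalian expression plasmid encoding the right-hand monomer of a TALEN pair directed against the eGFP reporter gene (insert name eGFP-TALEN-27-Right). It is built on the JDS78 backbone, a roughly 6.4 kb TALEN expression vector, into which a 1,436 bp array of TAL effector repeats was inserted by restriction cloning through BsmBI sites that were destroyed in the process. The plasmid is maintained at high copy in E. coli under ampicillin selection. The record does not give a feature table, so the origin of replication and other backbone elements, such as the polyadenylation signal, are not specified.

Expression is driven by the CMV promoter for strong transcription in mammalian cells. The vector type also lists T7, indicating a T7 promoter that can be used for in vitro transcription of the TALEN mRNA. The backbone supplies an N-terminal 3X FLAG tag for detection and a C-terminal wild-type FokI nuclease domain, so the inserted repeat array completes an open reading frame of FLAG tag, TALE DNA-binding domain and FokI. Because FokI cleaves only as a dimer, this construct must be paired with the corresponding left TALEN that binds the opposite half-site. Together they introduce a double-strand break in the spacer between the two binding sites.

The plasmid belongs to a set of TALENs made by the FLASH assembly method for high-throughput genome editing. Here the eGFP-targeted nucleases presumably act as test reagents, with activity scored by disruption of the reporter. The depositor notes that the repetitive TALE array is prone to recombination and recommends checking plasmid integrity by diagnostic digest. Although the species field lists human, the target is the eGFP coding sequence.
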