Addgene plasmid #39411: TAL2053
Depositing lab: Keith Joung. Depositing organization: Massachusetts General Hospital. Publication: FLASH assembly of TALENs for high-throughput genome editing. Reyon D, Tsai SQ, Khayter C, Foden JA, Sander JD, Joung JK. Nat Biotechnol. 2012 Apr 8. doi: 10.1038/nbt.2170. PubMed 22484455.
Backbone
  Vector backbone: JDS78
  Backbone manufacturer: Joung lab (Addgene Plasmid # 32290)
  Backbone size w/o insert (bp): 6447
  Vector type: Mammalian Expression ; T7
Growth in bacteria
  Bacterial resistance: Ampicillin, 100 μg/mL
  Growth temperature: 37°C
  Growth strain: XL1 Blue
  Copy number: High Copy
Gene/Insert
  Gene/Insert name: eGFP-TALEN-27-Right
  Species: H. sapiens (human)
  Insert size (bp): 1436
  Promoter: CMV
  Tag / fusion protein: 3X Flag (N terminal on backbone); WT FOKI (C terminal on backbone)
  Cloning method: Restriction Enzyme; 5′ cloning site BsmBI (destroyed during cloning); 3′ cloning site BsmBI (destroyed during cloning)
  Sequencing primers: 5′ CMV-F
Terms and licenses: Academic/Nonprofit Terms; Industry Terms: Not Available to Industry
Depositor comments: Target binding site: TGAACTTGTGGCCGTT To reduce the chance of recombination in this plasmid, do not grow in liquid culture for more than 12-14 hours. It is strongly recommended that users perform a diagnostic digest to verify this plasmid prior to use. For example, a double digest of the plasmid with BamHI and KpnI should result in two bands at 2.1kb and 5.8kb
How to cite: TAL2053 was a gift from Keith Joung (Addgene plasmid # 39411 ; http://n2t.net/addgene:39411 ; RRID:Addgene_39411)
